>Addgene plasmid #43914 | FU-tetO-Gateway | depositor full sequence | sequence record 59243 | FU-tetO-Gateway sequence 10256 bps
GTCGACGGATCGGGAGATCTCCCGATCCCCTATGGTGCACTCTCAGTACAATCTGCTCTGATGCCGCATA
GTTAAGCCAGTATCTGCTCCCTGCTTGTGTGTTGGAGGTCGCTGAGTAGTGCGCGAGCAAAATTTAAGCT
ACAACAAGGCAAGGCTTGACCGACAATTGCATGAAGAATCTGCTTAGGGTTAGGCGTTTTGCGCTGCTTC
GCGATGTACGGGCCAGATATACGCGTTGACATTGATTATTGACTAGTTATTAATAGTAATCAATTACGGG
GTCATTAGTTCATAGCCCATATATGGAGTTCCGCGTTACATAACTTACGGTAAATGGCCCGCCTGGCTGA
CCGCCCAACGACCCCCGCCCATTGACGTCAATAATGACGTATGTTCCCATAGTAACGCCAATAGGGACTT
TCCATTGACGTCAATGGGTGGAGTATTTACGGTAAACTGCCCACTTGGCAGTACATCAAGTGTATCATAT
GCCAAGTACGCCCCCTATTGACGTCAATGACGGTAAATGGCCCGCCTGGCATTATGCCCAGTACATGACC
TTATGGGACTTTCCTACTTGGCAGTACATCTACGTATTAGTCATCGCTATTACCATGGTGATGCGGTTTT
GGCAGTACATCAATGGGCGTGGATAGCGGTTTGACTCACGGGGATTTCCAAGTCTCCACCCCATTGACGT
CAATGGGAGTTTGTTTTGGCACCAAAATCAACGGGACTTTCCAAAATGTCGTAACAACTCCGCCCCATTG
ACGCAAATGGGCGGTAGGCGTGTACGGTGGGAGGTCTATATAAGCAGCGCGTTTTGCCTGTACTGGGTCT
CTCTGGTTAGACCAGATCTGAGCCTGGGAGCTCTCTGGCTAACTAGGGAACCCACTGCTTAAGCCTCAAT
AAAGCTTGCCTTGAGTGCTTCAAGTAGTGTGTGCCCGTCTGTTGTGTGACTCTGGTAACTAGAGATCCCT
CAGACCCTTTTAGTCAGTGTGGAAAATCTCTAGCAGTGGCGCCCGAACAGGGACTTGAAAGCGAAAGGGA
AACCAGAGGAGCTCTCTCGACGCAGGACTCGGCTTGCTGAAGCGCGCACGGCAAGAGGCGAGGGGCGGCG
ACTGGTGAGTACGCCAAAAATTTTGACTAGCGGAGGCTAGAAGGAGAGAGATGGGTGCGAGAGCGTCAGT
ATTAAGCGGGGGAGAATTAGATCGCGATGGGAAAAAATTCGGTTAAGGCCAGGGGGAAAGAAAAAATATA
AATTAAAACATATAGTATGGGCAAGCAGGGAGCTAGAACGATTCGCAGTTAATCCTGGCCTGTTAGAAAC
ATCAGAAGGCTGTAGACAAATACTGGGACAGCTACAACCATCCCTTCAGACAGGATCAGAAGAACTTAGA
TCATTATATAATACAGTAGCAACCCTCTATTGTGTGCATCAAAGGATAGAGATAAAAGACACCAAGGAAG
CTTTAGACAAGATAGAGGAAGAGCAAAACAAAAGTAAGACCACCGCACAGCAAGCGGCCGCTGATCTTCA
GACCTGGAGGAGGAGATATGAGGGACAATTGGAGAAGTGAATTATATAAATATAAAGTAGTAAAAATTGA
ACCATTAGGAGTAGCACCCACCAAGGCAAAGAGAAGAGTGGTGCAGAGAGAAAAAAGAGCAGTGGGAATA
GGAGCTTTGTTCCTTGGGTTCTTGGGAGCAGCAGGAAGCACTATGGGCGCAGCGTCAATGACGCTGACGG
TACAGGCCAGACAATTATTGTCTGGTATAGTGCAGCAGCAGAACAATTTGCTGAGGGCTATTGAGGCGCA
ACAGCATCTGTTGCAACTCACAGTCTGGGGCATCAAGCAGCTCCAGGCAAGAATCCTGGCTGTGGAAAGA
TACCTAAAGGATCAACAGCTCCTGGGGATTTGGGGTTGCTCTGGAAAACTCATTTGCACCACTGCTGTGC
CTTGGAATGCTAGTTGGAGTAATAAATCTCTGGAACAGATTTGGAATCACACGACCTGGATGGAGTGGGA
CAGAGAAATTAACAATTACACAAGCTTAATACACTCCTTAATTGAAGAATCGCAAAACCAGCAAGAAAAG
AATGAACAAGAATTATTGGAATTAGATAAATGGGCAAGTTTGTGGAATTGGTTTAACATAACAAATTGGC
TGTGGTATATAAAATTATTCATAATGATAGTAGGAGGCTTGGTAGGTTTAAGAATAGTTTTTGCTGTACT
TTCTATAGTGAATAGAGTTAGGCAGGGATATTCACCATTATCGTTTCAGACCCACCTCCCAACCCCGAGG
GGACCCGACAGGCCCGAAGGAATAGAAGAAGAAGGTGGAGAGAGAGACAGAGACAGATCCATTCGATTAG
TGAACGGATCGGCACTGCGTGCGCCAATTCTGCAGACAAATGGCAGTATTCATCCACAATTTTAAAAGAA
AAGGGGGGATTGGGGGGTACAGTGCAGGGGAAAGAATAGTAGACATAATAGCAACAGACATACAAACTAA
AGAATTACAAAAACAAATTACAAAAATTCAAAATTTTCGGGTTTATTACAGGGACAGCAGAGATCCAGTT
TGGTTATCGAGTTTACCACTCCCTATCAGTGATAGAGAAAAGTGAAAGTCGAGTTTACCACTCCCTATCA
GTGATAGAGAAAAGTGAAAGTCGAGTTTACCACTCCCTATCAGTGATAGAGAAAAGTGAAAGTCGAGTTT
ACCACTCCCTATCAGTGATAGAGAAAAGTGAAAGTCGAGTTTACCACTCCCTATCAGTGATAGAGAAAAG
TGAAAGTCGAGTTTACCACTCCCTATCAGTGATAGAGAAAAGTGAAAGTCGAGTTTACCACTCCCTATCA
GTGATAGAGAAAAGTGAAAGTCGAGCTCGGTACCCGGGTCGAGTAGGCGTGTACGGTGGGAGGCCTATAT
AAGCAGAGCTCGTTTAGTGAACCGTCAGATCGCCTGGAGACGCCATCCACGCTGTTTTGACCTCCATAGA
AGACACCGGGACCGATCCAGCCTCCGCGGCCCCGAATTGTAATACGACTCACTATAGGGAGACCCAAGCT
GGCTAGGTAAGCTTGATCAACAAGTTTGTACAAAAAAGCTGAACGAGAAACGTAAAATGATATAAATATC
AATATATTAAATTAGATTTTGCATAAAAAACAGACTACATAATACTGTAAAACACAACATATCCAGTCAC
TATGGCGGCCGCATTAGGCACCCCAGGCTTTACACTTTATGCTTCCGGCTCGTATAATGTGTGGATTTTG
AGTTAGGATCCGGCGAGATTTTCAGGAGCTAAGGAAGCTAAAATGGAGAAAAAAATCACTGGATATACCA
CCGTTGATATATCCCAATGGCATCGTAAAGAACATTTTGAGGCATTTCAGTCAGTTGCTCAATGTACCTA
TAACCAGACCGTTCAGCTGGATATTACGGCCTTTTTAAAGACCGTAAAGAAAAATAAGCACAAGTTTTAT
CCGGCCTTTATTCACATTCTTGCCCGCCTGATGAATGCTCATCCGGAATTCCGTATGGCAATGAAAGACG
GTGAGCTGGTGATATGGGATAGTGTTCACCCTTGTTACACCGTTTTCCATGAGCAAACTGAAACGTTTTC
ATCGCTCTGGAGTGAATACCACGACGATTTCCGGCAGTTTCTACACATATATTCGCAAGATGTGGCGTGT
TACGGTGAAAACCTGGCCTATTTCCCTAAAGGGTTTATTGAGAATATGTTTTTCGTCTCAGCCAATCCCT
GGGTGAGTTTCACCAGTTTTGATTTAAACGTGGCCAATATGGACAACTTCTTCGCCCCCGTTTTCACCAT
GGGCAAATATTATACGCAAGGCGACAAGGTGCTGATGCCGCTGGCGATTCAGGTTCATCATGCCGTCTGT
GATGGCTTCCATGTCGGCAGAATGCTTAATGAATTACAACAGTACTGCGATGAGTGGCAGGGCGGGGCGT
AAAGATCTGGATCCGGCTTACTAAAAGCCAGATAACAGTATGCGTATTTGCGCGCTGATTTTTGCGGTAT
AAGAATATATACTGATATGTATACCCGAAGTATGTCAAAAAGAGGTGTGCTATGAAGCAGCGTATTACAG
TGACAGTTGACAGCGACAGCTATCAGTTGCTCAAGGCATATATGATGTCAATATCTCCGGTCTGGTAAGC
ACAACCATGCAGAATGAAGCCCGTCGTCTGCGTGCCGAACGCTGGAAAGCGGAAAATCAGGAAGGGATGG
CTGAGGTCGCCCGGTTTATTGAAATGAACGGCTCTTTTGCTGACGAGAACAGGGACTGGTGAAATGCAGT
TTAAGGTTTACACCTATAAAAGAGAGAGCCGTTATCGTCTGTTTGTGGATGTACAGAGTGATATTATTGA
CACGCCCGGGCGACGGATGGTGATCCCCCTGGCCAGTGCACGTCTGCTGTCAGATAAAGTCTCCCGTGAA
CTTTACCCGGTGGTGCATATCGGGGATGAAAGCTGGCGCATGATGACCACCGATATGGCCAGTGTGCCGG
TCTCCGTTATCGGGGAAGAAGTGGCTGATCTCAGCCACCGCGAAAATGACATCAAAAACGCCATTAACCT
GATGTTCTGGGGAATATAAATGTCAGGCTCCGTTATACACAGCCAGTCTGCAGGTCGACCATAGTGACTG
GATATGTTGTGTTTTACAGTATTATGTAGTCTGTTTTTTATGCAAAATCTAATTTAATATATTGATATTT
ATATCATTTTACGTTTCTCGTTCAGCTTTCTTGTACAAAGTGGTTGATCTAGAGGGCCCGCGGTTCGAAG
GTAAGCCTATCCCTAACCCTCTCCTCGGTCTCGATTCTACGCGTACCGGTCATCATCACCATCACCATTG
AGTTTAAACCCGCTGATCAGCCTCAATTCGATATCAAGCTTATCGATAATCAACCTCTGGATTACAAAAT
TTGTGAAAGATTGACTGGTATTCTTAACTATGTTGCTCCTTTTACGCTATGTGGATACGCTGCTTTAATG
CCTTTGTATCATGCTATTGCTTCCCGTATGGCTTTCATTTTCTCCTCCTTGTATAAATCCTGGTTGCTGT
CTCTTTATGAGGAGTTGTGGCCCGTTGTCAGGCAACGTGGCGTGGTGTGCACTGTGTTTGCTGACGCAAC
CCCCACTGGTTGGGGCATTGCCACCACCTGTCAGCTCCTTTCCGGGACTTTCGCTTTCCCCCTCCCTATT
GCCACGGCGGAACTCATCGCCGCCTGCCTTGCCCGCTGCTGGACAGGGGCTCGGCTGTTGGGCACTGACA
ATTCCGTGGTGTTGTCGGGGAAATCATCGTCCTTTCCTTGGCTGCTCGCCTGTGTTGCCACCTGGATTCT
GCGCGGGACGTCCTTCTGCTACGTCCCTTCGGCCCTCAATCCAGCGGACCTTCCTTCCCGCGGCCTGCTG
CCGGCTCTGCGGCCTCTTCCGCGTCTTCGCCTTCGCCCTCAGACGAGTCGGATCTCCCTTTGGGCCGCCT
CCCCGCATCGATACCGTCGACCTCGAGACCTAGAAAAACATGGAGCAATCACAAGTAGCAATACAGCAGC
TACCAATGCTGATTGTGCCTGGCTAGAAGCACAAGAGGAGGAGGAGGTGGGTTTTCCAGTCACACCTCAG
GTACCTTTAAGACCAATGACTTACAAGGCAGCTGTAGATCTTAGCCACTTTTTAAAAGAAAAGGGGGGAC
TGGAAGGGCTAATTCACTCCCAACGAAGACAAGATATCCTTGATCTGTGGATCTACCACACACAAGGCTA
CTTCCCTGATTGGCAGAACTACACACCAGGGCCAGGGATCAGATATCCACTGACCTTTGGATGGTGCTAC
AAGCTAGTACCAGTTGAGCAAGAGAAGGTAGAAGAAGCCAATGAAGGAGAGAACACCCGCTTGTTACACC
CTGTGAGCCTGCATGGGATGGATGACCCGGAGAGAGAAGTATTAGAGTGGAGGTTTGACAGCCGCCTAGC
ATTTCATCACATGGCCCGAGAGCTGCATCCGGACTGTACTGGGTCTCTCTGGTTAGACCAGATCTGAGCC
TGGGAGCTCTCTGGCTAACTAGGGAACCCACTGCTTAAGCCTCAATAAAGCTTGCCTTGAGTGCTTCAAG
TAGTGTGTGCCCGTCTGTTGTGTGACTCTGGTAACTAGAGATCCCTCAGACCCTTTTAGTCAGTGTGGAA
AATCTCTAGCAGGGCCCGTTTAAACCCGCTGATCAGCCTCGACTGTGCCTTCTAGTTGCCAGCCATCTGT
TGTTTGCCCCTCCCCCGTGCCTTCCTTGACCCTGGAAGGTGCCACTCCCACTGTCCTTTCCTAATAAAAT
GAGGAAATTGCATCGCATTGTCTGAGTAGGTGTCATTCTATTCTGGGGGGTGGGGTGGGGCAGGACAGCA
AGGGGGAGGATTGGGAAGACAATAGCAGGCATGCTGGGGATGCGGTGGGCTCTATGGCTTCTGAGGCGGA
AAGAACCAGCTGGGGCTCTAGGGGGTATCCCC
[124 nt withheld, positions 6543-6666]
C
[91 nt withheld, positions 6668-6758]
A
[49 nt withheld, positions 6760-6808]
CCTTTGACGTTGGAGTCCACGTTCTTT
[37 nt withheld, positions 6836-6872]
ACCCTATCTCGGTCTATTCTTTTGATTTATAAGGGATTTTGCCGATTTCGGCCTATTGGTTAAAAAATGA
GCTGATTTAACAAAAATTTAACGCGAATTAATTCTGTGGAATGTGTGTCAGTTAGGGTGTGGAAAGTCCC
CAGGCTCCCCAGCAGGCAGAAGTATGCAAAGCATGCATCTCAATTAGTCAGCAACCAGGTGTGGAAAGTC
CCCAGGCTCCCCAGCAGGCAGAAGTATGCAAAGCATGCATCTCAATTAGTCAGCAACCATAGTCCCGCCC
CTAACTCCGCCCATCCCGCCCCTAACTCCGCCCAGTTCCGCCCATTCTCCGCCCCATGGCTGACTAATTT
TTTTTATTTATGCAGAGGCCGAGGCCGCCTCTGCCTCTGAGCTATTCCAGAAGTAGTGAGGAGGCTTTTT
TGGAGGCCTAGGCTTTTGCAAAAAGCTCCCGGGAGCTTGTATATCCATTTTCGGATCTGATCAGCACGTG
TTGACAATTAATCATCGGCATAGTATATCGGCATAGTATAATACGACAAGGTGAGGAACTAAACCATGGC
CAAGTTGACCAGTGCCGTTCCGGTGCTCACCGCGCGCGACGTCGCCGGAGCGGTCGAGTTCTGGACCGAC
CGGCTCGGGTTCTCCCGGGACTTCGTGGAGGACGACTTCGCCGGTGTGGTCCGGGACGACGTGACCCTGT
TCATCAGCGCGGTCCAGGACCAGGTGGTGCCGGACAACACCCTGGCCTGGGTGTGGGTGCGCGGCCTGGA
CGAGCTGTACGCCGAGTGGTCGGAGGTCGTGTCCACGAACTTCCGGGACGCCTCCGGGCCGGCCATGACC
GAGATCGGCGAGCAGCCGTGGGGGCGGGAGTTCGCCCTGCGCGACCCGGCCGGCAACTGCGTGCACTTCG
TGGCCGAGGAGCAGGACTGACACGTGCTACGAGATTTCGATTCCACCGCCGCCTTCTATGAAAGGTTGGG
CTTCGGAATCGTTTTCCGGGACGCCGGCTGGATGATCCTCCAGCGCGGGGATCTCATGCTGGAGTTCTTC
GCCCACCCCAACTTGTTTATTGCAGCTTATAATGGTTACAAATAAAGCAATAGCATCACAAATTTCACAA
ATAAAGCATTTTTTTCACTGCATTCTAGTTGTGGTTTGTCCAAACTCATCAATGTATCTTATCATGTCTG
TATACCGTCGACCTCTAGCTAGAGCTTGGCGTAATCATGGTCATAGCTGTTTCCTGTGTGAAATTGTTAT
CCGCTCACAATTCCACACAACATACGAGCCGGAAGCATAAAGTGTAAAGCCTGGGGTGCCTAATGAGTGA
GCTAACTCACATTAATTGCGTTGCGCTCACTGCCCGCTTTCCAGTCGGGAAACCTGTCGTGCCAGCTGCA
TTAATGAATCGGCCAACGCGCGGGGAGAGGCGGTTTGCGTATTGGGCGCTCTTCCGCTTCCTCGCTCACT
GACTCGCTGCGCTCGGTCGTTCGGCTGCGGCGAGCGGTATCAGCTCACTCAAAGGCGGTAATACGGTTAT
CCACAGAATCAGGGGATAACGCAGGAAAGAACATGTGAGCAAAAGGCCAGCAAAAGGCCAGGAACCGTAA
AAAGGCCGCGTTGCTGGCGTTTTTCCATAGGCTCCGCCCCCCTGACGAGCATCACAAAAATCGACGCTCA
AGTCAGAGGTGGCGAAACCCGACAGGACTATAAAGATACCAGGCGTTTCCCCCTGGAAGCTCCCTCGTGC
GCTCTCCTGTTCCGACCCTGCCGCTTACCGGATACCTGTCCGCCTTTCTCCCTTCGGGAAGCGTGGCGCT
TTCTCATAGCTCACGCTGTAGGTATCTCAGTTCGGTGTAGGTCGTTCGCTCCAAGCTGGGCTGTGTGCAC
GAACCCCCCGTTCAGCCCGACCGCTGCGCCTTATCCGGTAACTATCGTCTTGAGTCCAACCCGGTAAGAC
ACGACTTATCGCCACTGGCAGCAGCCACTGGTAACAGGATTAGCAGAGCGAGGTATGTAGGCGGTGCTAC
AGAGTTCTTGAAGTGGTGGCCTAACTACGGCTACACTAGAAGAACAGTATTTGGTATCTGCGCTCTGCTG
AAGCCAGTTACCTTCGGAAAAAGAGTTGGTAGCTCTTGATCCGGCAAACAAACCACCGCTGGTAGCGGTG
GTTTTTTTGTTTGCAAGCAGCAGATTACGCGCAGAAAAAAAGGATCTCAAGAAGATCCTTTGATCTTTTC
TACGGGGTCTGACGCTCAGTGGAACGAAAACTCACGTTAAGGGATTTTGGTCATGAGATTATCAAAAAGG
ATCTTCACCTAGATCCTTTTAAATTAAAAATGAAGTTTTAAATCAATCTAAAGTATATATGAGTAAACTT
GGTCTGACAGTTACCAATGCTTAATCAGTGAGGCACCTATCTCAGCGATCTGTCTATTTCGTTCATCCAT
AGTTGCCTGACTCCCCGTCGTGTAGATAACTACGATACGGGAGGGCTTACCATCTGGCCCCAGTGCTGCA
ATGATACCGCGAGACCCACGCTCACCGGCTCCAGATTTATCAGCAATAAACCAGCCAGCCGGAAGGGCCG
AGCGCAGAAGTGGTCCTGCAACTTTATCCGCCTCCATCCAGTCTATTAATTGTTGCCGGGAAGCTAGAGT
AAGTAGTTCGCCAGTTAATAGTTTGCGCAACGTTGTTGCCATTGCTACAGGCATCGTGGTGTCACGCTCG
TCGTTTGGTATGGCTTCATTCAGCTCCGGTTCCCAACGATCAAGGCGAGTTACATGATCCCCCATGTTGT
GCAAAAAAGCGGTTAGCTCCTTCGGTCCTCCGATCGTTGTCAGAAGTAAGTTGGCCGCAGTGTTATCACT
CATGGTTATGGCAGCACTGCATAATTCTCTTACTGTCATGCCATCCGTAAGATGCTTTTCTGTGACTGGT
GAGTACTCAACCAAGTCATTCTGAGAATAGTGTATGCGGCGACCGAGTTGCTCTTGCCCGGCGTCAATAC
GGGATAATACCGCGCCACATAGCAGAACTTTAAAAGTGCTCATCATTGGAAAACGTTCTTCGGGGCGAAA
ACTCTCAAGGATCTTACCGCTGTTGAGATCCAGTTCGATGTAACCCACTCGTGCACCCAACTGATCTTCA
GCATCTTTTACTTTCACCAGCGTTTCTGGGTGAGCAAAAACAGGAAGGCAAAATGCCGCAAAAAAGGGAA
TAAGGGCGACACGGAAATGTTGAATACTCATACTCTTCCTTTTTCAATATTATTGAAGCATTTATCAGGG
TTATTGTCTCATGAGCGGATACATATTTGAATGTATTTAGAAAAATAAACAAATAGGGGTTCCGCGCACA
TTTCCCCGAAAAGTGCCACCTGAC
Features (pLannotate 1.2.2; 40 found; start..end, strand, type, name):
     31..83      -  misc_feature   bom (fragment): basis of mobility region from pBR322
    238..617     +  enhancer       CMV enhancer: human cytomegalovirus immediate early enhancer
    618..817     +  promoter       CMV promoter: human cytomegalovirus (CMV) immediate early promoter
    835..1015    +  LTR            5' LTR (truncated): truncated 5' long terminal repeat (LTR) from HIV-1
   1062..1187    +  misc_feature   HIV-1 Ψ: packaging signal of human immunodeficiency virus type 1
   1171..1534    +  CDS            HIV-1 gag (fragment): gag protein from human immunodeficiency virus 1; gag
   1680..1913    +  misc_feature   RRE: The Rev response element (RRE) of HIV-1 allows for Rev-dependent mRNA export from the nucleus to the cytoplasm.
   2290..2390    +  CDS            Rev (fragment): human immunodeficiency virus 1 (HIV-1) Rev protein; rev; enhances nuclear export of unspliced and incompletely spliced viral mRNAs
   2440..2557    +  misc_feature   cPPT/CTS: central polypurine tract and central termination sequence of HIV-1
   2610..2880    +  protein_bind   tetracycline response element: contains seven copies of the tetracycline operator tetO tetracycline repressor TetR
   2891..2908    +  misc_feature   MCS (fragment): pUC18/19 multiple cloning site
   2913..2950    +  promoter       minimal CMV promoter: human cytomegalovirus (CMV) immediate early promoter
   3050..3068    +  promoter       T7 promoter: promoter for bacteriophage T7 RNA polymerase
   3100..3224    +  protein_bind   attR1: mutant version of attR; recombination site for the Gateway® LR reaction LR Clonase™
   3249..3279    +  promoter       lac UV5 promoter: E. coli lac promoter with an "up" mutation
   3304..3332    +  promoter       cat promoter (fragment): promoter of the E. coli cat gene encoding chloramphenicol acetyltransferase
   3333..3992    +  CDS            CmR: chloramphenicol acetyltransferase; cat; confers resistance to chloramphenicol
   4171..4329    +  CDS            ccdA (fragment): CCDA_ECO57 - Also known as H, letA. Experimental evidence at protein level: Swiss-Prot protein existence level 1. Antitoxin component of a type II toxin-antitoxin (TA) system which inhibits the post-segregational killing (PSK) of plasmid-free cells, also referred to as a plasmid addiction system. Binds to and blocks the activity of CcdB; will also remove bound CcdB protein from the CcdB-GyrA complex by forming a CcdA-CcdB complex, a process termed rejuvenation. Functions as a transcriptional corepressor for the ccdAB operon, repression also requires CcdB (By similarity). From Escherichia coli
   4334..4636    +  CDS            ccdB: CCDB_ECOLI - Also known as G, letB, letD. Experimental evidence at protein level: Swiss-Prot protein existence level 1. Toxic component of a type II toxin-antitoxin (TA) system, functioning in plasmid maintainence. Responsible for the post- segregational killing (PSK) of plasmid-free cells, also referred to as a plasmid addiction system. Half-life of over 2 hours. Cell killing by CcdB is accompanied by filamentation, defects in chromosome and plasmid segregation, defects in cell division, formation of anucleate cells, decreased DNA synthesis and plasmid loss. Interferes with the activity of DN
   4680..4804    -  protein_bind   attR2: mutant version of attR; recombination site for the Gateway® LR reaction LR Clonase™
   4830..4871    +  CDS            V5 tag: epitope tag from simian virus 5
   4925..4948    +  misc_feature   MCS (fragment): pBluescript multiple cloning site
   4948..5536    +  misc_feature   WPRE: woodchuck hepatitis virus posttranscriptional regulatory element
   5473..6054    +  CDS            nef (fragment): NEF_HV1H2 - Experimental evidence at protein level: Swiss-Prot protein existence level 1. Extracellular Nef protein targets CD4(+) T-lymphocytes for apoptosis by interacting with CXCR4 surface receptors. From Human immunodeficiency virus type 1 group M subtype B (isolate HXB2) (HIV-1).
   6061..6241    +  LTR            5' LTR (truncated): truncated 5' long terminal repeat (LTR) from HIV-1
   6273..6497    +  polyA_signal   bGH poly(A) signal: bovine growth hormone polyadenylation signal
   6501..6522    +  promoter       SV40 promoter (fragment): SV40 enhancer and early promoter
   6543..6971    +  rep_origin     f1 ori (sequence partly withheld): f1 bacteriophage origin of replication; arrow indicates direction of (+) strand synthesis
   6985..7314    +  promoter       SV40 promoter: SV40 enhancer and early promoter
   7362..7409    +  promoter       EM7 promoter: synthetic bacterial promoter&nbsp
   7428..7802    +  CDS            BleoR: antibiotic-binding protein; Sh ble from Streptoalloteichus hindustanus; confers resistance to bleomycin, phleomycin, and Zeocin™
   7812..7937    +  CDS            ble (fragment): BLE_KLEPN - Experimental evidence at protein level: Swiss-Prot protein existence level 1. Binding protein with a strong affinity to the bleomycin family of antibiotics. Binds to CL990; an antimitotic-antibiotic compound. From Klebsiella pneumoniae.
   7932..8053    +  polyA_signal   SV40 poly(A) signal: SV40 polyadenylation signal
   8126..8142    -  protein_bind   lac operator: The lac repressor binds to the lac operator to inhibit transcription in E. coli. This inhibition can be relieved by adding lactose or isopropyl-β-D-thiogalactopyranoside (IPTG). lac repressor encoded by lacI
   8150..8180    -  promoter       lac promoter: promoter for the E. coli lac operon
   8195..8216    -  protein_bind   CAP binding site: CAP binding activates transcription in the presence of cAMP. E. coli catabolite activator protein
   8229..8321    -  CDS            lacI (fragment): lac repressor; lacI; The lac repressor binds to the lac operator to inhibit transcription in E. coli. This inhibition can be relieved by adding lactose or isopropyl-β-D-thiogalactopyranoside (IPTG).
   8504..9092    -  rep_origin     ori: high-copy-number ColE1/pMB1/pBR322/pUC origin of replication
   9263..10123   -  CDS            AmpR: β-lactamase; bla; confers resistance to ampicillin, carbenicillin, and related antibiotics
  10124..10228   -  promoter       AmpR promoter: bla
