>Addgene plasmid #43914 | FU-tetO-Gateway | addgene full sequence | sequence record 220078 | Addgene NGS Result
GTCGACGGATCGGGAGATCTCCCGATCCCCTATGGTGCACTCTCAGTACAATCTGCTCTGATGCCGCATA
GTTAAGCCAGTATCTGCTCCCTGCTTGTGTGTTGGAGGTCGCTGAGTAGTGCGCGAGCAAAATTTAAGCT
ACAACAAGGCAAGGCTTGACCGACAATTGCATGAAGAATCTGCTTAGGGTTAGGCGTTTTGCGCTGCTTC
GCGATGTACGGGCCAGATATACGCGTTGACATTGATTATTGACTAGTTATTAATAGTAATCAATTACGGG
GTCATTAGTTCATAGCCCATATATGGAGTTCCGCGTTACATAACTTACGGTAAATGGCCCGCCTGGCTGA
CCGCCCAACGACCCCCGCCCATTGACGTCAATAATGACGTATGTTCCCATAGTAACGCCAATAGGGACTT
TCCATTGACGTCAATGGGTGGAGTATTTACGGTAAACTGCCCACTTGGCAGTACATCAAGTGTATCATAT
GCCAAGTACGCCCCCTATTGACGTCAATGACGGTAAATGGCCCGCCTGGCATTATGCCCAGTACATGACC
TTATGGGACTTTCCTACTTGGCAGTACATCTACGTATTAGTCATCGCTATTACCATGGTGATGCGGTTTT
GGCAGTACATCAATGGGCGTGGATAGCGGTTTGACTCACGGGGATTTCCAAGTCTCCACCCCATTGACGT
CAATGGGAGTTTGTTTTGGCACCAAAATCAACGGGACTTTCCAAAATGTCGTAACAACTCCGCCCCATTG
ACGCAAATGGGCGGTAGGCGTGTACGGTGGGAGGTCTATATAAGCAGCGCGTTTTGCCTGTACTGGGTCT
CTCTGGTTAGACCAGATCTGAGCCTGGGAGCTCTCTGGCTAACTAGGGAACCCACTGCTTAAGCCTCAAT
AAAGCTTGCCTTGAGTGCTTCAAGTAGTGTGTGCCCGTCTGTTGTGTGACTCTGGTAACTAGAGATCCCT
CAGACCCTTTTAGTCAGTGTGGAAAATCTCTAGCAGTGGCGCCCGAACAGGGACTTGAAAGCGAAAGGGA
AACCAGAGGAGCTCTCTCGACGCAGGACTCGGCTTGCTGAAGCGCGCACGGCAAGAGGCGAGGGGCGGCG
ACTGGTGAGTACGCCAAAAATTTTGACTAGCGGAGGCTAGAAGGAGAGAGATGGGTGCGAGAGCGTCAGT
ATTAAGCGGGGGAGAATTAGATCGCGATGGGAAAAAATTCGGTTAAGGCCAGGGGGAAAGAAAAAATATA
AATTAAAACATATAGTATGGGCAAGCAGGGAGCTAGAACGATTCGCAGTTAATCCTGGCCTGTTAGAAAC
ATCAGAAGGCTGTAGACAAATACTGGGACAGCTACAACCATCCCTTCAGACAGGATCAGAAGAACTTAGA
TCATTATATAATACAGTAGCAACCCTCTATTGTGTGCATCAAAGGATAGAGATAAAAGACACCAAGGAAG
CTTTAGACAAGATAGAGGAAGAGCAAAACAAAAGTAAGACCACCGCACAGCAAGCGGCCGCTGATCTTCA
GACCTGGAGGAGGAGATATGAGGGACAATTGGAGAAGTGAATTATATAAATATAAAGTAGTAAAAATTGA
ACCATTAGGAGTAGCACCCACCAAGGCAAAGAGAAGAGTGGTGCAGAGAGAAAAAAGAGCAGTGGGAATA
GGAGCTTTGTTCCTTGGGTTCTTGGGAGCAGCAGGAAGCACTATGGGCGCAGCGTCAATGACGCTGACGG
TACAGGCCAGACAATTATTGTCTGGTATAGTGCAGCAGCAGAACAATTTGCTGAGGGCTATTGAGGCGCA
ACAGCATCTGTTGCAACTCACAGTCTGGGGCATCAAGCAGCTCCAGGCAAGAATCCTGGCTGTGGAAAGA
TACCTAAAGGATCAACAGCTCCTGGGGATTTGGGGTTGCTCTGGAAAACTCATTTGCACCACTGCTGTGC
CTTGGAATGCTAGTTGGAGTAATAAATCTCTGGAACAGATTTGGAATCACACGACCTGGATGGAGTGGGA
CAGAGAAATTAACAATTACACAAGCTTAATACACTCCTTAATTGAAGAATCGCAAAACCAGCAAGAAAAG
AATGAACAAGAATTATTGGAATTAGATAAATGGGCAAGTTTGTGGAATTGGTTTAACATAACAAATTGGC
TGTGGTATATAAAATTATTCATAATGATAGTAGGAGGCTTGGTAGGTTTAAGAATAGTTTTTGCTGTACT
TTCTATAGTGAATAGAGTTAGGCAGGGATATTCACCATTATCGTTTCAGACCCACCTCCCAACCCCGAGG
GGACCCGACAGGCCCGAAGGAATAGAAGAAGAAGGTGGAGAGAGAGACAGAGACAGATCCATTCGATTAG
TGAACGGATCGGCACTGCGTGCGCCAATTCTGCAGACAAATGGCAGTATTCATCCACAATTTTAAAAGAA
AAGGGGGGATTGGGGGGTACAGTGCAGGGGAAAGAATAGTAGACATAATAGCAACAGACATACAAACTAA
AGAATTACAAAAACAAATTACAAAAATTCAAAATTTTCGGGTTTATTACAGGGACAGCAGAGATCCAGTT
TGGTTATCGAGTTTACCACTCCCTATCAGTGATAGAGAAAAGTGAAAGTCGAGTTTACCACTCCCTATCA
GTGATAGAGAAAAGTGAAAGTCGAGTTTACCACTCCCTATCAGTGATAGAGAAAAGTGAAAGTCGAGTTT
ACCACTCCCTATCAGTGATAGAGAAAAGTGAAAGTCGAGTTTACCACTCCCTATCAGTGATAGAGAAAAG
TGAAAGTCGAGTTTACCACTCCCTATCAGTGATAGAGAAAAGTGAAAGTCGAGTTTACCACTCCCTATCA
GTGATAGAGAAAAGTGAAAGTCGAGCTCGGTACCCGGGTCGAGGTAGGCGTGTACGGTGGGAGGCCTATA
TAAGCAGAGCTCGTTTAGTGAACCGTCAGATCGCCTGGAGACGCCATCCACGCTGTTTTGACCTCCATAG
AAGACACCGGGACCGATCCAGCCTCCGCGGCCCCGAATTGTAATACGACTCACTATAGGGAGACCCAAGC
TGGCTAGGTAAGCTTGATCAACAAGTTTGTACAAAAAAGCTGAACGAGAAACGTAAAATGATATAAATAT
CAATATATTAAATTAGATTTTGCATAAAAAACAGACTACATAATACTGTAAAACACAACATATCCAGTCA
CTATGGCGGCCGCATTAGGCACCCCAGGCTTTACACTTTATGCTTCCGGCTCGTATAATGTGTGGATTTT
GAGTTAGGATCCGTCGAGATTTTCAGGAGCTAAGGAAGCTAAAATGGAGAAAAAAATCACTGGATATACC
ACCGTTGATATATCCCAATGGCATCGTAAAGAACATTTTGAGGCATTTCAGTCAGTTGCTCAATGTACCT
ATAACCAGACCGTTCAGCTGGATATTACGGCCTTTTTAAAGACCGTAAAGAAAAATAAGCACAAGTTTTA
TCCGGCCTTTATTCACATTCTTGCCCGCCTGATGAATGCTCATCCGGAATTCCGTATGGCAATGAAAGAC
GGTGAGCTGGTGATATGGGATAGTGTTCACCCTTGTTACACCGTTTTCCATGAGCAAACTGAAACGTTTT
CATCGCTCTGGAGTGAATACCACGACGATTTCCGGCAGTTTCTACACATATATTCGCAAGATGTGGCGTG
TTACGGTGAAAACCTGGCCTATTTCCCTAAAGGGTTTATTGAGAATATGTTTTTCGTCTCAGCCAATCCC
TGGGTGAGTTTCACCAGTTTTGATTTAAACGTGGCCAATATGGACAACTTCTTCGCCCCCGTTTTCACCA
TGGGCAAATATTATACGCAAGGCGACAAGGTGCTGATGCCGCTGGCGATTCAGGTTCATCATGCCGTTTG
TGATGGCTTCCATGTCGGCAGAATGCTTAATGAATTACAACAGTACTGCGATGAGTGGCAGGGCGGGGCG
TAAAGATCTGGATCCGGCTTACTAAAAGCCAGATAACAGTATGCGTATTTGCGCGCTGATTTTTGCGGTA
TAAGAATATATACTGATATGTATACCCGAAGTATGTCAAAAAGAGGTATGCTATGAAGCAGCGTATTACA
GTGACAGTTGACAGCGACAGCTATCAGTTGCTCAAGGCATATATGATGTCAATATCTCCGGTCTGGTAAG
CACAACCATGCAGAATGAAGCCCGTCGTCTGCGTGCCGAACGCTGGAAAGCGGAAAATCAGGAAGGGATG
GCTGAGGTCGCCCGGTTTATTGAAATGAACGGCTCTTTTGCTGACGAGAACAGGGGCTGGTGAAATGCAG
TTTAAGGTTTACACCTATAAAAGAGAGAGCCGTTATCGTCTGTTTGTGGATGTACAGAGTGATATTATTG
ACACGCCCGGGCGACGGATGGTGATCCCCCTGGCCAGTGCACGTCTGCTGTCAGATAAAGTCTCCCGTGA
ACTTTACCCGGTGGTGCATATCGGGGATGAAAGCTGGCGCATGATGACCACCGATATGGCCAGTGTGCCG
GTCTCCGTTATCGGGGAAGAAGTGGCTGATCTCAGCCACCGCGAAAATGACATCAAAAACGCCATTAACC
TGATGTTCTGGGGAATATAAATGTCAGGCTCCCTTATACACAGCCAGTCTGCAGGTCGACCATAGTGACT
GGATATGTTGTGTTTTACAGTATTATGTAGTCTGTTTTTTATGCAAAATCTAATTTAATATATTGATATT
TATATCATTTTACGTTTCTCGTTCAGCTTTCTTGTACAAAGTGGTTGATCTAGAGGGCCCGCGGTTCGAA
GGTAAGCCTATCCCTAACCCTCTCCTCGGTCTCGATTCTACGCGTACCGGTCATCATCACCATCACCATT
GAGTTTAAACCCGCTGATCAGCCTCAATTCGATATCAAGCTTATCGATAATCAACCTCTGGATTACAAAA
TTTGTGAAAGATTGACTGGTATTCTTAACTATGTTGCTCCTTTTACGCTATGTGGATACGCTGCTTTAAT
GCCTTTGTATCATGCTATTGCTTCCCGTATGGCTTTCATTTTCTCCTCCTTGTATAAATCCTGGTTGCTG
TCTCTTTATGAGGAGTTGTGGCCCGTTGTCAGGCAACGTGGCGTGGTGTGCACTGTGTTTGCTGACGCAA
CCCCCACTGGTTGGGGCATTGCCACCACCTGTCAGCTCCTTTCCGGGACTTTCGCTTTCCCCCTCCCTAT
TGCCACGGCGGAACTCATCGCCGCCTGCCTTGCCCGCTGCTGGACAGGGGCTCGGCTGTTGGGCACTGAC
AATTCCGTGGTGTTGTCGGGGAAATCATCGTCCTTTCCTTGGCTGCTCGCCTGTGTTGCCACCTGGATTC
TGCGCGGGACGTCCTTCTGCTACGTCCCTTCGGCCCTCAATCCAGCGGACCTTCCTTCCCGCGGCCTGCT
GCCGGCTCTGCGGCCTCTTCCGCGTCTTCGCCTTCGCCCTCAGACGAGTCGGATCTCCCTTTGGGCCGCC
TCCCCGCATCGATACCGTCGACCTCGAGACCTAGAAAAACATGGAGCAATCACAAGTAGCAATACAGCAG
CTACCAATGCTGATTGTGCCTGGCTAGAAGCACAAGAGGAGGAGGAGGTGGGTTTTCCAGTCACACCTCA
GGTACCTTTAAGACCAATGACTTACAAGGCAGCTGTAGATCTTAGCCACTTTTTAAAAGAAAAGGGGGGA
CTGGAAGGGCTAATTCACTCCCAACGAAGACAAGATATCCTTGATCTGTGGATCTACCACACACAAGGCT
ACTTCCCTGATTGGCAGAACTACACACCAGGGCCAGGGATCAGATATCCACTGACCTTTGGATGGTGCTA
CAAGCTAGTACCAGTTGAGCAAGAGAAGGTAGAAGAAGCCAATGAAGGAGAGAACACCCGCTTGTTACAC
CCTGTGAGCCTGCATGGGATGGATGACCCGGAGAGAGAAGTATTAGAGTGGAGGTTTGACAGCCGCCTAG
CATTTCATCACATGGCCCGAGAGCTGCATCCGGACTGTACTGGGTCTCTCTGGTTAGACCAGATCTGAGC
CTGGGAGCTCTCTGGCTAACTAGGGAACCCACTGCTTAAGCCTCAATAAAGCTTGCCTTGAGTGCTTCAA
GTAGTGTGTGCCCGTCTGTTGTGTGACTCTGGTAACTAGAGATCCCTCAGACCCTTTTAGTCAGTGTGGA
AAATCTCTAGCAGGGCCCGTTTAAACCCGCTGATCAGCCTCGACTGTGCCTTCTAGTTGCCAGCCATCTG
TTGTTTGCCCCTCCCCCGTGCCTTCCTTGACCCTGGAAGGTGCCACTCCCACTGTCCTTTCCTAATAAAA
TGAGGAAATTGCATCGCATTGTCTGAGTAGGTGTCATTCTATTCTGGGGGGTGGGGTGGGGCAGGACAGC
AAGGGGGAGGATTGGGAAGACAATAGCAGGCATGCTGGGGATGCGGTGGGCTCTATGGCTTCTGAGGCGG
AAAGAACCAGCTGGGGCTCTAGGGGGTATCCCC
[124 nt withheld, positions 6544-6667]
C
[91 nt withheld, positions 6669-6759]
A
[49 nt withheld, positions 6761-6809]
CCTTTGACGTTGGAGTCCACGTTCTTT
[37 nt withheld, positions 6837-6873]
ACCCTATCTCGGTCTATTCTTTTGATTTATAAGGGATTTTGCCGATTTCGGCCTATTGGTTAAAAAATGA
GCTGATTTAACAAAAATTTAACGCGAATTAATTCTGTGGAATGTGTGTCAGTTAGGGTGTGGAAAGTCCC
CAGGCTCCCCAGCAGGCAGAAGTATGCAAAGCATGCATCTCAATTAGTCAGCAACCAGGTGTGGAAAGTC
CCCAGGCTCCCCAGCAGGCAGAAGTATGCAAAGCATGCATCTCAATTAGTCAGCAACCATAGTCCCGCCC
CTAACTCCGCCCATCCCGCCCCTAACTCCGCCCAGTTCCGCCCATTCTCCGCCCCATGGCTGACTAATTT
TTTTTATTTATGCAGAGGCCGAGGCCGCCTCTGCCTCTGAGCTATTCCAGAAGTAGTGAGGAGGCTTTTT
TGGAGGCCTAGGCTTTTGCAAAAAGCTCCCGGGAGCTTGTATATCCATTTTCGGATCTGATCAGCACGTG
TTGACAATTAATCATCGGCATAGTATATCGGCATAGTATAATACGACAAGGTGAGGAACTAAACCATGGC
CAAGTTGACCAGTGCCGTTCCGGTGCTCACCGCGCGCGACGTCGCCGGAGCGGTCGAGTTCTGGACCGAC
CGGCTCGGGTTCTCCCGGGACTTCGTGGAGGACGACTTCGCCGGTGTGGTCCGGGACGACGTGACCCTGT
TCATCAGCGCGGTCCAGGACCAGGTGGTGCCGGACAACACCCTGGCCTGGGTGTGGGTGCGCGGCCTGGA
CGAGCTGTACGCCGAGTGGTCGGAGGTCGTGTCCACGAACTTCCGGGACGCCTCCGGGCCGGCCATGACC
GAGATCGGCGAGCAGCCGTGGGGGCGGGAGTTCGCCCTGCGCGACCCGGCCGGCAACTGCGTGCACTTCG
TGGCCGAGGAGCAGGACTGACACGTGCTACGAGATTTCGATTCCACCGCCGCCTTCTATGAAAGGTTGGG
CTTCGGAATCGTTTTCCGGGACGCCGGCTGGATGATCCTCCAGCGCGGGGATCTCATGCTGGAGTTCTTC
GCCCACCCCAACTTGTTTATTGCAGCTTATAATGGTTACAAATAAAGCAATAGCATCACAAATTTCACAA
ATAAAGCATTTTTTTCACTGCATTCTAGTTGTGGTTTGTCCAAACTCATCAATGTATCTTATCATGTCTG
TATACCGTCGACCTCTAGCTAGAGCTTGGCGTAATCATGGTCATAGCTGTTTCCTGTGTGAAATTGTTAT
CCGCTCACAATTCCACACAACATACGAGCCGGAAGCATAAAGTGTAAAGCCTGGGGTGCCTAATGAGTGA
GCTAACTCACATTAATTGCGTTGCGCTCACTGCCCGCTTTCCAGTCGGGAAACCTGTCGTGCCAGCTGCA
TTAATGAATCGGCCAACGCGCGGGGAGAGGCGGTTTGCGTATTGGGCGCTCTTCCGCTTCCTCGCTCACT
GACTCGCTGCGCTCGGTCGTTCGGCTGCGGCGAGCGGTATCAGCTCACTCAAAGGCGGTAATACGGTTAT
CCACAGAATCAGGGGATAACGCAGGAAAGAACATGTGAGCAAAAGGCCAGCAAAAGGCCAGGAACCGTAA
AAAGGCCGCGTTGCTGGCGTTTTTCCATAGGCTCCGCCCCCCTGACGAGCATCACAAAAATCGACGCTCA
AGTCAGAGGTGGCGAAACCCGACAGGACTATAAAGATACCAGGCGTTTCCCCCTGGAAGCTCCCTCGTGC
GCTCTCCTGTTCCGACCCTGCCGCTTACCGGATACCTGTCCGCCTTTCTCCCTTCGGGAAGCGTGGCGCT
TTCTCATAGCTCACGCTGTAGGTATCTCAGTTCGGTGTAGGTCGTTCGCTCCAAGCTGGGCTGTGTGCAC
GAACCCCCCGTTCAGCCCGACCGCTGCGCCTTATCCGGTAACTATCGTCTTGAGTCCAACCCGGTAAGAC
ACGACTTATCGCCACTGGCAGCAGCCACTGGTAACAGGATTAGCAGAGCGAGGTATGTAGGCGGTGCTAC
AGAGTTCTTGAAGTGGTGGCCTAACTACGGCTACACTAGAAGAACAGTATTTGGTATCTGCGCTCTGCTG
AAGCCAGTTACCTTCGGAAAAAGAGTTGGTAGCTCTTGATCCGGCAAACAAACCACCGCTGGTAGCGGTG
GTTTTTTTGTTTGCAAGCAGCAGATTACGCGCAGAAAAAAAGGATCTCAAGAAGATCCTTTGATCTTTTC
TACGGGGTCTGACGCTCAGTGGAACGAAAACTCACGTTAAGGGATTTTGGTCATGAGATTATCAAAAAGG
ATCTTCACCTAGATCCTTTTAAATTAAAAATGAAGTTTTAAATCAATCTAAAGTATATATGAGTAAACTT
GGTCTGACAGTTACCAATGCTTAATCAGTGAGGCACCTATCTCAGCGATCTGTCTATTTCGTTCATCCAT
AGTTGCCTGACTCCCCGTCGTGTAGATAACTACGATACGGGAGGGCTTACCATCTGGCCCCAGTGCTGCA
ATGATACCGCGAGACCCACGCTCACCGGCTCCAGATTTATCAGCAATAAACCAGCCAGCCGGAAGGGCCG
AGCGCAGAAGTGGTCCTGCAACTTTATCCGCCTCCATCCAGTCTATTAATTGTTGCCGGGAAGCTAGAGT
AAGTAGTTCGCCAGTTAATAGTTTGCGCAACGTTGTTGCCATTGCTACAGGCATCGTGGTGTCACGCTCG
TCGTTTGGTATGGCTTCATTCAGCTCCGGTTCCCAACGATCAAGGCGAGTTACATGATCCCCCATGTTGT
GCAAAAAAGCGGTTAGCTCCTTCGGTCCTCCGATCGTTGTCAGAAGTAAGTTGGCCGCAGTGTTATCACT
CATGGTTATGGCAGCACTGCATAATTCTCTTACTGTCATGCCATCCGTAAGATGCTTTTCTGTGACTGGT
GAGTACTCAACCAAGTCATTCTGAGAATAGTGTATGCGGCGACCGAGTTGCTCTTGCCCGGCGTCAATAC
GGGATAATACCGCGCCACATAGCAGAACTTTAAAAGTGCTCATCATTGGAAAACGTTCTTCGGGGCGAAA
ACTCTCAAGGATCTTACCGCTGTTGAGATCCAGTTCGATGTAACCCACTCGTGCACCCAACTGATCTTCA
GCATCTTTTACTTTCACCAGCGTTTCTGGGTGAGCAAAAACAGGAAGGCAAAATGCCGCAAAAAAGGGAA
TAAGGGCGACACGGAAATGTTGAATACTCATACTCTTCCTTTTTCAATATTATTGAAGCATTTATCAGGG
TTATTGTCTCATGAGCGGATACATATTTGAATGTATTTAGAAAAATAAACAAATAGGGGTTCCGCGCACA
TTTCCCCGAAAAGTGCCACCTGAC
Features (pLannotate 1.2.2; 40 found; start..end, strand, type, name):
     31..83      -  misc_feature   bom (fragment): basis of mobility region from pBR322
    238..617     +  enhancer       CMV enhancer: human cytomegalovirus immediate early enhancer
    618..817     +  promoter       CMV promoter: human cytomegalovirus (CMV) immediate early promoter
    835..1015    +  LTR            5' LTR (truncated): truncated 5' long terminal repeat (LTR) from HIV-1
   1062..1187    +  misc_feature   HIV-1 Ψ: packaging signal of human immunodeficiency virus type 1
   1171..1534    +  CDS            HIV-1 gag (fragment): gag protein from human immunodeficiency virus 1; gag
   1680..1913    +  misc_feature   RRE: The Rev response element (RRE) of HIV-1 allows for Rev-dependent mRNA export from the nucleus to the cytoplasm.
   2290..2390    +  CDS            Rev (fragment): human immunodeficiency virus 1 (HIV-1) Rev protein; rev; enhances nuclear export of unspliced and incompletely spliced viral mRNAs
   2440..2557    +  misc_feature   cPPT/CTS: central polypurine tract and central termination sequence of HIV-1
   2610..2880    +  protein_bind   tetracycline response element: contains seven copies of the tetracycline operator tetO tetracycline repressor TetR
   2891..2908    +  misc_feature   MCS (fragment): pUC18/19 multiple cloning site
   2913..2951    +  promoter       minimal CMV promoter: human cytomegalovirus (CMV) immediate early promoter
   3051..3069    +  promoter       T7 promoter: promoter for bacteriophage T7 RNA polymerase
   3101..3225    +  protein_bind   attR1: mutant version of attR; recombination site for the Gateway® LR reaction LR Clonase™
   3250..3280    +  promoter       lac UV5 promoter: E. coli lac promoter with an "up" mutation
   3304..3333    +  promoter       cat promoter (fragment): promoter of the E. coli cat gene encoding chloramphenicol acetyltransferase
   3334..3993    +  CDS            CmR: chloramphenicol acetyltransferase; cat; confers resistance to chloramphenicol
   4172..4330    +  CDS            ccdA (fragment): CCDA_ECO57 - Also known as H, letA. Experimental evidence at protein level: Swiss-Prot protein existence level 1. Antitoxin component of a type II toxin-antitoxin (TA) system which inhibits the post-segregational killing (PSK) of plasmid-free cells, also referred to as a plasmid addiction system. Binds to and blocks the activity of CcdB; will also remove bound CcdB protein from the CcdB-GyrA complex by forming a CcdA-CcdB complex, a process termed rejuvenation. Functions as a transcriptional corepressor for the ccdAB operon, repression also requires CcdB (By similarity). From Escherichia coli
   4335..4637    +  CDS            ccdB: CCDB_ECOLI - Also known as G, letB, letD. Experimental evidence at protein level: Swiss-Prot protein existence level 1. Toxic component of a type II toxin-antitoxin (TA) system, functioning in plasmid maintainence. Responsible for the post- segregational killing (PSK) of plasmid-free cells, also referred to as a plasmid addiction system. Half-life of over 2 hours. Cell killing by CcdB is accompanied by filamentation, defects in chromosome and plasmid segregation, defects in cell division, formation of anucleate cells, decreased DNA synthesis and plasmid loss. Interferes with the activity of DN
   4681..4805    -  protein_bind   attR2: mutant version of attR; recombination site for the Gateway® LR reaction LR Clonase™
   4831..4872    +  CDS            V5 tag: epitope tag from simian virus 5
   4926..4949    +  misc_feature   MCS (fragment): pBluescript multiple cloning site
   4949..5537    +  misc_feature   WPRE: woodchuck hepatitis virus posttranscriptional regulatory element
   5474..6055    +  CDS            nef (fragment): NEF_HV1H2 - Experimental evidence at protein level: Swiss-Prot protein existence level 1. Extracellular Nef protein targets CD4(+) T-lymphocytes for apoptosis by interacting with CXCR4 surface receptors. From Human immunodeficiency virus type 1 group M subtype B (isolate HXB2) (HIV-1).
   6062..6242    +  LTR            5' LTR (truncated): truncated 5' long terminal repeat (LTR) from HIV-1
   6274..6498    +  polyA_signal   bGH poly(A) signal: bovine growth hormone polyadenylation signal
   6502..6523    +  promoter       SV40 promoter (fragment): SV40 enhancer and early promoter
   6544..6972    +  rep_origin     f1 ori (sequence partly withheld): f1 bacteriophage origin of replication; arrow indicates direction of (+) strand synthesis
   6986..7315    +  promoter       SV40 promoter: SV40 enhancer and early promoter
   7363..7410    +  promoter       EM7 promoter: synthetic bacterial promoter&nbsp
   7429..7803    +  CDS            BleoR: antibiotic-binding protein; Sh ble from Streptoalloteichus hindustanus; confers resistance to bleomycin, phleomycin, and Zeocin™
   7813..7938    +  CDS            ble (fragment): BLE_KLEPN - Experimental evidence at protein level: Swiss-Prot protein existence level 1. Binding protein with a strong affinity to the bleomycin family of antibiotics. Binds to CL990; an antimitotic-antibiotic compound. From Klebsiella pneumoniae.
   7933..8054    +  polyA_signal   SV40 poly(A) signal: SV40 polyadenylation signal
   8127..8143    -  protein_bind   lac operator: The lac repressor binds to the lac operator to inhibit transcription in E. coli. This inhibition can be relieved by adding lactose or isopropyl-β-D-thiogalactopyranoside (IPTG). lac repressor encoded by lacI
   8151..8181    -  promoter       lac promoter: promoter for the E. coli lac operon
   8196..8217    -  protein_bind   CAP binding site: CAP binding activates transcription in the presence of cAMP. E. coli catabolite activator protein
   8230..8322    -  CDS            lacI (fragment): lac repressor; lacI; The lac repressor binds to the lac operator to inhibit transcription in E. coli. This inhibition can be relieved by adding lactose or isopropyl-β-D-thiogalactopyranoside (IPTG).
   8505..9093    -  rep_origin     ori: high-copy-number ColE1/pMB1/pBR322/pUC origin of replication
   9264..10124   -  CDS            AmpR: β-lactamase; bla; confers resistance to ampicillin, carbenicillin, and related antibiotics
  10125..10229   -  promoter       AmpR promoter: bla
