[The description below was written by a language model from this plasmid's Addgene catalogue record and pLannotate feature annotations shown in this document.]
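Description:
FU-tetO-Gateway is an empty, doxycycline-inducible HIV-1-based lentiviral Gateway destination vector of about 10.3 kb. It was made by removing the OCT4 open reading frame from FU-tet-o-hOct4 and replacing it with the Gateway cassette of pEF-DEST51. A CMV enhancer/promoter fused to a truncated 5' LTR drives the viral genomic transcript. That transcript carries the Ψ packaging signal, a gag fragment, the RRE for Rev-dependent export, the cPPT/CTS, a WPRE to boost transcript expression, and a truncated 3' LTR followed by a bGH polyadenylation signal.

The internal expression unit is a tetracycline response element with seven tetO copies joined to a minimal CMV promoter. Expression therefore depends on a Tet-ON transactivator, which this plasmid does not encode, together with doxycycline. Downstream lie a T7 promoter and an attR1–attR2 cassette holding the chloramphenicol resistance gene and the ccdB toxin gene. An LR reaction with an entry clone swaps this cassette for the gene of interest, and ccdB counterselects against unrecombined vector. ORFs lacking a stop codon read through into a C-terminal V5 epitope. The catalogue also lists a 6xHis tag, but the feature tables do not annotate it.

The plasmid carries a ColE1/pUC-type origin, although the catalogue lists it as low copy, plus an f1 origin and ampicillin resistance. The unrecombined vector is selected with ampicillin and chloramphenicol in a ccdB-tolerant strain. An SV40/EM7-driven Zeocin resistance cassette lies outside the LTRs and so is not packaged into virus. The repository and depositor sequences differ by one inserted nucleotide and two mismatches, reported not to affect function. The associated publication used lentiviral delivery to convert astrocytes into dopaminergic neurons.
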