Addgene plasmid #43914: FU-tetO-Gateway
Purpose: (Empty Backbone)
Depositing lab: John Gearhart. Depositing organization: University of Pennsylvania. Publication: Efficient conversion of astrocytes to functional midbrain dopaminergic neurons using a single polycistronic vector. Addis RC, Hsu FC, Wright RL, Dichter MA, Coulter DA, Gearhart JD. PLoS One. 2011;6(12):e28719. doi: 10.1371/journal.pone.0028719. Epub 2011 Dec 9. PubMed 22174877.
Backbone
  Vector backbone: FU-tet-o-hOct4
  Backbone manufacturer: Addgene Plasmid 19778
  Backbone size (bp): 8600
  Modifications to backbone: OCT4 ORF replaced with Gateway recombination cassette (from pEF-DEST51, Invitrogen)
  Vector type: Mammalian Expression, Lentiviral ; Gateway Destination vector, Doxycycline inducible
  Promoter: TRE promoter, Tet-ON
  Selectable markers: Zeo marker is outside the LTRs and will not be packaged into virus.
  Tag / fusion protein: V5 (C terminal on backbone); 6xHis (C terminal on backbone)
Growth in bacteria
  Bacterial resistance: Chloramphenicol and Ampicillin, 25 & 100 μg/mL
  Growth temperature: 37°C
  Growth strain: ccdB Survival
  Growth instructions: Use ccdb-resistant cells, such as OneShot Survival ccdb Competent Cells (Invitrogen)
  Copy number: Low Copy
Gene/Insert
  Cloning method: Gateway Cloning
  Sequencing primers: 5′ LNCX; T7; 3′ WPRE-R
Resource information
  A portion of this plasmid was derived from a plasmid made by: Backbone plasmid FU-tetO-hOCT4 from Addgene (Plasmid #19778, Konrad Hochedlinger lab); Gateway cassette from pEF-DEST51 from Invitrogen.
Terms and licenses: Academic/Nonprofit Terms; Industry Terms: Not Available to Industry
Depositor comments: To make a drug-inducible lentiviral vector that is compatible with Gateway recombination (Invitrogen), the depositing laboratory removed the OCT4 open reading frame from FU-tetO-hOCT4 (Addgene plasmid 19778) and replaced it with a Gateway cassette cloned from pEF-DEST51 (Invitrogen) to generate FU-tetO-Gateway. ORFs that lack stop codons can be cloned into this plasmid to express proteins with a C-terminal V5 epitope tag. Please note that Addgene's sequencing results identified a single nucleotide insert between bp# 2913/2914 and single nucleotide mismatches at bp# 3303 and 4652 when compared to the full plasmid sequence provided by the depositing laboratory. These differences do not affect the function of the plasmid.
How to cite: FU-tetO-Gateway was a gift from John Gearhart (Addgene plasmid # 43914 ; http://n2t.net/addgene:43914 ; RRID:Addgene_43914)
