>Addgene plasmid #43914 | FU-tetO-Gateway | addgene partial sequence | sequence record 66463 | CAT-R 5'-GCAACTGACTGAAATGCCTC-3'
ATATCAACGGTGGTATATCCAGTGATTTTTTTCTCCATTTTAGCTTCCTTAGCTCCTGAAAATCTCGACG
GATCCTAACTCAAAATCCACACATTATACGAGCCGGAAGCATAAAGTGTAAAGCCTGGGGTGCCTAATGC
GGCCGCCATAGTGACTGGATATGTTGTGTTTTACAGTATTATGTAGTCTGTTTTTTATGCAAAATCTAAT
TTAATATATTGATATTTATATCATTTTACGTTTCTCGTTCAGCTTTTTTGTACAAACTTGTTGATCAAGC
TTACCTAGCCAGCTTGGGTCTCCCTATAGTGAGTCGTATTACAATTCGGGGCCGCGGAGGCTGGATCGGT
CCCGGTGTCTTCTATGGAGGTCAAAACAGCGTGGATGGCGTCTCCAGGCGATCTGACGGTTCACTAAACG
AGCTCTGCTTATATAGGCCTCCCACCGTACACGCCTACCTCGACCCGGGTACCGAGCTCGACTTTCACTT
TTCTCTATCACTGATAGGGAGTGGTAAACTCGACTTTCACTTTTCTCTATCACTGATAGGGAGTGGTAAA
CTCGACTTTCACTTTTCTCTATCACTGATAGGGAGTGGTAAACTCGACTTTCACTTTTCTCTATCACTGA
TAGGGAGTGGTAAACTCGACTTTCACTTTTCTCTATCACTGATAGGGAGTGGTAAACTCGACTTTCACTT
TTCTCTATCACTGATAGGGAGTGGTAAACTCGACTTTCACTTTTCTCTATCACTGATAGGGAGTGGTAAA
CTCGATAACCAAACTGGATCTCTGCTGTCCCTGTAATAAACCCGAAAATTTTGAATTTTTGTA
