>Addgene plasmid #43914 | FU-tetO-Gateway | addgene partial sequence | sequence record 66464 | ccdb-fwd 5'-GCATGATGACCACCGATATG-3'
AGTGGCTGATCTCAGCCACCGCGAAAATGACATCAAAAACGCCATTAACCTGATGTTCTGGGGAATATAA
ATGTCAGGCTCCCTTATACACAGCCAGTCTGCAGGTCGACCATAGTGACTGGATATGTTGTGTTTTACAG
TATTATGTAGTCTGTTTTTTATGCAAAATCTAATTTAATATATTGATATTTATATCATTTTACGTTTCTC
GTTCAGCTTTCTTGTACAAAGTGGTTGATCTAGAGGGCCCGCGGTTCGAAGGTAAGCCTATCCCTAACCC
TCTCCTCGGTCTCGATTCTACGCGTACCGGTCATCATCACCATCACCATTGAGTTTAAACCCGCTGATCA
GCCTCAATTCGATATCAAGCTTATCGATAATCAACCTCTGGATTACAAAATTTGTGAAAGATTGACTGGT
ATTCTTAACTATGTTGCTCCTTTTACGCTATGTGGATACGCTGCTTTAATGCCTTTGTATCATGCTATTG
CTTCCCGTATGGCTTTCATTTTCTCCTCCTTGTATAAATCCTGGTTGCTGTCTCTTTATGAGGAGTTGTG
GCCCGTTGTCAGGCAACGTGGCGTGGTGTGCACTGTGTTTGCTGACGCAACCCCCACTGGTTGGGGCATT
GCCACCACCTGTCAGCTCCTTTCCGGGACTTTCGCTTTCCCCCTCCCTATTGCCACGGCGGAACTCATCG
CCGCCTGCCTTGCCCGCTGCTGGACAGGGGCTCGGCTGTTGGGCACTGACAATTCCGTGGTGTTGTCGGG
GAAATCATCGTCCTTTCCTTGGCTGCTCGCCTGTGTTGCCACCTGGA
